Addgene plasmid #250426: pLexM-HsPQLC1(Δ100-125/GGGS)-TEV-GFP-His8
Purpose: Expression of C-terminally TEV-GFP-His8 Tagged HsPQLC1 (Δ100-125 - with these residues replaced by a GGGS Linker) in Mammalian Cells
Depositing lab: Simon Newstead. Depositing organization: University of Oxford.
Backbone
  Vector backbone: pLexM
  Backbone manufacturer: Edith Yvonne Jones (Addgene # 99844)
  Vector type: Mammalian Expression
Growth in bacteria
  Bacterial resistance: Ampicillin, 100 μg/mL
  Growth temperature: 37°C
  Growth strain: DH5alpha
  Copy number: High Copy
Gene/Insert
  Gene/Insert name: PQLC1
  Species: H. sapiens (human)
  Insert size (bp): 747
  Mutation: Δ100-125 (Replaced with GGGS)
  Entrez Gene: SLC66A2 (a.k.a. PQLC1)
  Promoter: Chicken-beta-actin promoter/CMV Enhancer
  Tag / fusion protein: TEV-GFP-8xHis (C terminal on backbone)
  Cloning method: Restriction Enzyme; 5′ cloning site SacI (unknown if destroyed); 3′ cloning site XhoI (unknown if destroyed)
  Sequencing primers: 5′ GCTGGTTGTTGTGCTGTCTCATC; 3′ ATCACCATCTAATTCAACCAA
Terms and licenses: Academic/Nonprofit Terms; Industry Terms: Not Available to Industry
How to cite: pLexM-HsPQLC1(Δ100-125/GGGS)-TEV-GFP-His8 was a gift from Simon Newstead (Addgene plasmid # 250426 ; http://n2t.net/addgene:250426 ; RRID:Addgene_250426)
