[The description below was written by a language model from this plasmid's Addgene catalogue record and pLannotate feature annotations shown in this document.]
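Description:
pLexM-HsPQLC1(Δ100-125/GGGS)-TEV-GFP-His8 is a 6,048 bp mammalian expression plasmid built on the pLexM backbone. It is propagated in E. coli as a high-copy plasmid through a ColE1/pUC-type origin and selected with ampicillin via the β-lactamase gene and its native promoter. No mammalian selection marker is annotated, which fits use by transient transfection, although the record does not say so explicitly. Short lac promoter, operator, CAP-site and lacI fragments near the origin appear to be cloning-vector remnants rather than functional parts of the expression unit.

The expression cassette is a CAG-type arrangement. The CMV immediate-early enhancer is joined to the chicken β-actin promoter and followed by a chimeric chicken β-actin/rabbit β-globin intron, a combination that gives strong constitutive transcription in mammalian cells. Transcripts are terminated by the rabbit β-globin polyadenylation signal. The small "HBB" hits flanking the insert most likely reflect β-globin exon sequence belonging to the intron and 3′ region, not separate coding units.

The 747 bp insert encodes human PQLC1 (SLC66A2), cloned between SacI and XhoI sites, with residues 100–125 deleted and replaced by a short GGGS linker. It is fused at its C terminus to a backbone-encoded tag comprising a TEV protease cleavage site, GFP (annotated as GFPmut3-like) and an eight-histidine tag. This design lets expression and localisation be followed by fluorescence and allows affinity capture through the His tag. TEV cleavage can then remove the tag. The record gives the purpose only as expression of this tagged deletion variant in mammalian cells, and does not state the rationale for the deletion.
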