Features (pLannotate 1.2.2; 15 found; start..end, strand, type, name):
    187..775     -  rep_origin     ori: high-copy-number ColE1/pMB1/pBR322/pUC origin of replication
    946..1806    -  CDS            AmpR: β-lactamase; bla; confers resistance to ampicillin, carbenicillin, and related antibiotics
   1807..1911    -  promoter       AmpR promoter: bla
   1942..2321    +  enhancer       CMV enhancer: human cytomegalovirus immediate early enhancer
   2323..2600    +  promoter       chicken β-actin promoter: No description available
   2601..3617    +  intron         chimeric intron: chimera between introns from chicken β-actin and rabbit β-globin
   3615..3692    +  CDS            HBB (fragment): HBB_LEPEU - Experimental evidence at protein level: Swiss-Prot protein existence level 1. Involved in oxygen transport from the lung to the various peripheral tissues. From Lepus europaeus (European hare).
   3717..4463    +  CDS            SLC66A2 (fragment): S66A2_HUMAN - Also known as PQLC1 Experimental evidence at protein level: Swiss-Prot protein existence level 1. From Homo sapiens (Human).
   4500..5210    +  CDS            GFPmut3: GFPmut3 is a basic (constitutively fluorescent) green fluorescent protein published in 1996, derived from Aequorea victoria. It is reported to be a very rapidly-maturing weak dimer.
   5260..5334    +  CDS            HBB (fragment): HBB_PONPY - Experimental evidence at transcript level: Swiss-Prot protein existence level 2. Involved in oxygen transport from the lung to the various peripheral tissues. From Pongo pygmaeus (Bornean orangutan).
   5405..5460    +  polyA_signal   β-globin poly(A) signal: rabbit β-globin polyadenylation signal (Gil and Proudfoot, 1987)
   5845..5861    -  protein_bind   lac operator: The lac repressor binds to the lac operator to inhibit transcription in E. coli. This inhibition can be relieved by adding lactose or isopropyl-β-D-thiogalactopyranoside (IPTG). lac repressor encoded by lacI
   5869..5899    -  promoter       lac promoter: promoter for the E. coli lac operon
   5914..5935    -  protein_bind   CAP binding site: CAP binding activates transcription in the presence of cAMP. E. coli catabolite activator protein
   5951..4       -  CDS            lacI (fragment) (across the origin): LACI_ECOLI - Experimental evidence at protein level: Swiss-Prot protein existence level 1. Repressor of the lactose operon. Binds allolactose as an inducer. From Escherichia coli (strain K12).
>Addgene plasmid #250426 | pLexM-HsPQLC1(Δ100-125/GGGS)-TEV-GFP-His8 | addgene full sequence | sequence record 499020 | Addgene NGS Result
GCGCTCTTCCGCTTCCTCGCTCACTGACTCGCTGCGCTCGGTCGTTCGGCTGCGGCGAGCGGTATCAGCT
CACTCAAAGGCGGTAATACGGTTATCCACAGAATCAGGGGATAACGCAGGAAAGAACATGTGAGCAAAAG
GCCAGCAAAAGGCCAGGAACCGTAAAAAGGCCGCGTTGCTGGCGTTTTTCCATAGGCTCCGCCCCCCTGA
CGAGCATCACAAAAATCGACGCTCAAGTCAGAGGTGGCGAAACCCGACAGGACTATAAAGATACCAGGCG
TTTCCCCCTGGAAGCTCCCTCGTGCGCTCTCCTGTTCCGACCCTGCCGCTTACCGGATACCTGTCCGCCT
TTCTCCCTTCGGGAAGCGTGGCGCTTTCTCATAGCTCACGCTGTAGGTATCTCAGTTCGGTGTAGGTCGT
TCGCTCCAAGCTGGGCTGTGTGCACGAACCCCCCGTTCAGCCCGACCGCTGCGCCTTATCCGGTAACTAT
CGTCTTGAGTCCAACCCGGTAAGACACGACTTATCGCCACTGGCAGCAGCCACTGGTAACAGGATTAGCA
GAGCGAGGTATGTAGGCGGTGCTACAGAGTTCTTGAAGTGGTGGCCTAACTACGGCTACACTAGAAGAAC
AGTATTTGGTATCTGCGCTCTGCTGAAGCCAGTTACCTTCGGAAAAAGAGTTGGTAGCTCTTGATCCGGC
AAACAAACCACCGCTGGTAGCGGTGGTTTTTTTGTTTGCAAGCAGCAGATTACGCGCAGAAAAAAAGGAT
CTCAAGAAGATCCTTTGATCTTTTCTACGGGGTCTGACGCTCAGTGGAACGAAAACTCACGTTAAGGGAT
TTTGGTCATGAGATTATCAAAAAGGATCTTCACCTAGATCCTTTTAAATTAAAAATGAAGTTTTAAATCA
ATCTAAAGTATATATGAGTAAACTTGGTCTGACAGTTACCAATGCTTAATCAGTGAGGCACCTATCTCAG
CGATCTGTCTATTTCGTTCATCCATAGTTGCCTGACTCCCCGTCGTGTAGATAACTACGATACGGGAGGG
CTTACCATCTGGCCCCAGTGCTGCAATGATACCGCGAGACCCACGCTCACCGGCTCCAGATTTATCAGCA
ATAAACCAGCCAGCCGGAAGGGCCGAGCGCAGAAGTGGTCCTGCAACTTTATCCGCCTCCATCCAGTCTA
TTAATTGTTGCCGGGAAGCTAGAGTAAGTAGTTCGCCAGTTAATAGTTTGCGCAACGTTGTTGCCATTGC
TACAGGCATCGTGGTGTCACGCTCGTCGTTTGGTATGGCTTCATTCAGCTCCGGTTCCCAACGATCAAGG
CGAGTTACATGATCCCCCATGTTGTGCAAAAAAGCGGTTAGCTCCTTCGGTCCTCCGATCGTTGTCAGAA
GTAAGTTGGCCGCAGTGTTATCACTCATGGTTATGGCAGCACTGCATAATTCTCTTACTGTCATGCCATC
CGTAAGATGCTTTTCTGTGACTGGTGAGTACTCAACCAAGTCATTCTGAGAATAGTGTATGCGGCGACCG
AGTTGCTCTTGCCCGGCGTCAATACGGGATAATACCGCGCCACATAGCAGAACTTTAAAAGTGCTCATCA
TTGGAAAACGTTCTTCGGGGCGAAAACTCTCAAGGATCTTACCGCTGTTGAGATCCAGTTCGATGTAACC
CACTCGTGCACCCAACTGATCTTCAGCATCTTTTACTTTCACCAGCGTTTCTGGGTGAGCAAAAACAGGA
AGGCAAAATGCCGCAAAAAAGGGAATAAGGGCGACACGGAAATGTTGAATACTCATACTCTTCCTTTTTC
AATATTATTGAAGCATTTATCAGGGTTATTGTCTCATGAGCGGATACATATTTGAATGTATTTAGAAAAA
TAAACAAATAGGGGTTCCGCGCACATTTCCCCGAAAAGTGCCACCTGGGTCGACATTGATTATTGACTAG
TTATTAATAGTAATCAATTACGGGGTCATTAGTTCATAGCCCATATATGGAGTTCCGCGTTACATAACTT
ACGGTAAATGGCCCGCCTGGCTGACCGCCCAACGACCCCCGCCCATTGACGTCAATAATGACGTATGTTC
CCATAGTAACGCCAATAGGGACTTTCCATTGACGTCAATGGGTGGAGTATTTACGGTAAACTGCCCACTT
GGCAGTACATCAAGTGTATCATATGCCAAGTACGCCCCCTATTGACGTCAATGACGGTAAATGGCCCGCC
TGGCATTATGCCCAGTACATGACCTTATGGGACTTTCCTACTTGGCAGTACATCTACGTATTAGTCATCG
CTATTACCATGGTCGAGGTGAGCCCCACGTTCTGCTTCACTCTCCCCATCTCCCCCCCCTCCCCACCCCC
AATTTTGTATTTATTTATTTTTTAATTATTTTGTGCAGCGATGGGGGCGGGGGGGGGGGGGGGGCGCGCG
CCAGGGGGGGCGGGGCGGGGCGAGGGGCGGGGCGGGGCGAGGCGGAGAGGTGCGGCGGCAGCCAATCAGA
GCGGCGCGCTCCGAAAGTTTCCTTTTATGGCGAGGCGGCGGCGGCGGCGGCCCTATAAAAAGCGAAGCGC
GCGGCGGGCGGGAGTCGCTGCGCGCTGCCTTCGCCCCGTGCCCCGCTCCGCCGCCGCCTCGCGCCGCCCG
CCCCGGCTCTGACTGACCGCGTTACTCCCACAGGTGAGCGGGCGGGACGGCCCTTCTCCTCCGGGCTGTA
ATTAGCGCTTGGTTTAATGACGGCTTGTTTCTTTTCTGTGGCTGCGTGAAAGCCTTGAGGGGCTCCGGGA
GGGCCCTTTGTGCGGGGGGAGCGGCTCGGGGGGTGCGTGCGTGTGTGTGTGCGTGGGGAGCGCCGCGTGC
GGCTCCGCGCTGCCCGGCGGCTGTGAGCGCTGCGGGCGCGGCGCGGGGCTTTGTGCGCTCCGCAGTGTGC
GCGAGGGGAGCGCGGCCGGGGGCGGTGCCCCGCGGTGCGGGGGGGGCTGCGAGGGGAACAAAGGCTGCGT
GCGGGGTGTGTGCGTGGGGGGGTGAGCAGGGGGTGTGGGCGCGTCGGTCGGGCTGCAACCCCCCCTGCAC
CCCCCTCCCCGAGTTGCTGAGCACGGCCCGGCTTCGGGTGCGGGGCTCCGTACGGGGCGTGGCGCGGGGC
TCGCCGTGCCGGGCGGGGGGTGGCGGCAGGTGGGGGTGCCGGGCGGGGCGGGGCCGCCTCGGGCCGGGGA
GGGCTCGGGGGAGGGGCGCGGCGGCCCCCGGAGCGCCGGCGGCTGTCGAGGCGCGGCGAGCCGCAGCCAT
TGCCTTTTATGGTAATCGTGCGAGAGGGCGCAGGGACTTCCTTTGTCCCAAATCTGTGCGGAGCCGAAAT
CTGGGAGGCGCCGCCGCACCCCCTCTAGCGGGCGCGGGGCGAAGCGGTGCGGCGCCGGCAGGAAGGAAAT
GGGCGGGGAGGGCCTTCGTGCGTCGCCGCGCCGCCGTCCCCTTCTCCCTCTCCAGCCTCGGGGCTGTCCG
CGGGGGGACGGCTGCCTTCGGGGGGGACGGGGCAGGGCGGGGTTCGGCTTCTGGCGTGTGACCGGCGGCT
CTAGAGCCTCTGCTAACCATGTTCATGCCTTCTTCTTTTTCCTACAGCTCCTGGGCAACGTGCTGGTTAT
TGTGCTGTCTCATCATTTTGGCAAAGAATTGCGGCCGTCTCAGGCCGAATTCAACGTTGGTACCGAGCTC
GCCACCATGGAAGCTGAAGGACTGGATTGGCTGCTGGTGCCTCTGCATCAGCTGGTGTCTTGGGGAGCTG
CTGCCGCCATGGTTTTTGGCGGAGTGGTGCCTTACGTGCCCCAGTACAGAGACATCAGACGGACCCAGAA
CGCCGACGGCTTTAGCACCTATGTGTGCCTGGTGCTGCTGGTCGCCAACATCCTGCGGATCCTGTTTTGG
TTCGGCCGCAGATTCGAGAGCCCTCTGCTGTGGCAGAGCGCCATCATGATCCTGACCATGCTGCTGATGC
TGAAGCTGTGCACCGAAGTGCGCGGCGGCGGTAGCCGGAGAAGCTTCCTGGACTTCGATCCTCACCACTT
CTGGCAGTGGTCCAGCTTTAGCGACTACGTGCAGTGCGTGCTGGCCTTTACTGGCGTGGCCGGCTACATC
ACCTACCTGAGCATTGACAGCGCCCTGTTCGTGGAAACCCTGGGCTTTCTGGCCGTGCTGACAGAGGCTA
TGCTGGGAGTGCCTCAGCTGTACCGGAACCACAGACACCAGAGCACAGAGGGCATGAGCATCAAGATGGT
GCTGATGTGGACAAGCGGCGACGCCTTCAAGACCGCCTACTTCCTGCTTAAAGGCGCCCCTCTGCAGTTC
AGCGTGTGTGGACTGCTGCAGGTCCTGGTGGATCTGGCCATTCTCGGACAGGCCTACGCCTTCGCTAGAC
ACCCTCAGAAACCTGCTCCTCACGCCGTGCATCCTACCGGAACAAAAGCTCTGCTCGAGGGGGAAAATTT
ATATTTTCAAGGTCAATTTTCTAAAGGTGAAGAATTATTCACTGGCGTTGTCCCAATTTTGGTTGAATTA
GATGGTGATGTTAATGGTCACAAATTTTCTGTCTCCGGTGAAGGTGAAGGTGACGCTACTTACGGTAAAT
TGACCTTAAAATTTATTTGTACTACTGGTAAATTGCCAGTTCCATGGCCAACCTTAGTCACTACTTTCGG
TTATGGTGTTCAATGTTTTGCGAGATACCCAGATCATATGAAACAACATGACTTTTTCAAGTCTGCCATG
CCAGAAGGTTATGTTCAAGAAAGAACTATTTTTTTCAAAGATGACGGTAACTACAAGACCAGAGCTGAAG
TCAAGTTTGAAGGTGATACCTTAGTTAATAGAATCGAATTAAAAGGTATTGATTTTAAAGAAGATGGTAA
CATTTTAGGTCACAAATTGGAATACAACTATAACTCTCACAATGTTTACATCATGGCTGACAAACAAAAG
AATGGTATCAAAGTTAACTTCAAAATTAGACACAACATTGAAGATGGTTCTGTTCAATTAGCTGACCATT
ATCAACAAAATACTCCAATTGGTGATGGTCCAGTCTTGTTACCAGACAACCATTACTTATCCACTCAATC
TGCCTTATCCAAAGATCCAAACGAAAAGAGAGACCACATGGTCTTGTTAGAATTTGTTACTGCTGCTGGT
ATTACCCATGGTATGGATGAATTGTACAAACACCACCACCATCACCATCATCATTAAGTCGAGACTAGTA
TCGCGATAATTCACTCCTCAGGTGCAGGCTGCCTATCAGAAGGTGGTGGCTGGTGTGGCCAATGCCCTGG
CTCACAAATACCACTGAGATCTTTTTCCCTCTGCCAAAAATTATGGGGACATCATGAAGCCCCTTGAGCA
TCTGACTTCTGGCTAATAAAGGAAATTTATTTTCATTGCAATAGTGTGTTGGAATTTTTTGTGTCTCTCA
CTCGGAAGGACATATGGGAGGGCAAATCATTTAAAACATCAGAATGAGTATTTGGTTTAGAGTTTGGCAA
CATATGCCCATATGCTGGCTGCCATGAACAAAGGTTGGCTATAAAGAGGTCATCAGTATATGAAACAGCC
CCCTGCTGTCCATTCCTTATTCCATAGAAAAGCCTTGACTTGAGGTTAGATTTTTTTTATATTTTGTTTT
GTGTTATTTTTTTCTTTAACATCCCTAAAATTTTCCTTACATGTTTTACTAGCCAGATTTTTCCTCCTCT
CCTGACTACTCCCAGTCATAGCTGTCCCTCTTCTCTTATGGAGATCCCTCGACCTGCAGCCCAAGCTTGG
CGTAATCATGGTCATAGCTGTTTCCTGTGTGAAATTGTTATCCGCTCACAATTCCACACAACATACGAGC
CGGAAGCATAAAGTGTAAAGCCTGGGGTGCCTAATGAGTGAGCTAACTCACATTAATTGCGTTGCGCTCA
CTGCCCGCTTTCCAGTCGGGAAACCTGTCGTGCCAGCGGATCGATCCGCTGCATTAATGAATCGGCCAAC
GCGCGGGGAGAGGCGGTTTGCGTATTGG
