>Addgene plasmid #250426 | pLexM-HsPQLC1(Δ100-125/GGGS)-TEV-GFP-His8 | depositor partial sequence | sequence record 494120 | Insert (Including Backbone Tags & Stop)
ATGGAAGCTGAAGGACTGGATTGGCTGCTGGTGCCTCTGCATCAGCTGGTGTCTTGGGGAGCTGCTGCCG
CCATGGTTTTTGGCGGAGTGGTGCCTTACGTGCCCCAGTACAGAGACATCAGACGGACCCAGAACGCCGA
CGGCTTTAGCACCTATGTGTGCCTGGTGCTGCTGGTCGCCAACATCCTGCGGATCCTGTTTTGGTTCGGC
CGCAGATTCGAGAGCCCTCTGCTGTGGCAGAGCGCCATCATGATCCTGACCATGCTGCTGATGCTGAAGC
TGTGCACCGAAGTGCGCGGCGGCGGTAGCCGGAGAAGCTTCCTGGACTTCGATCCTCACCACTTCTGGCA
GTGGTCCAGCTTTAGCGACTACGTGCAGTGCGTGCTGGCCTTTACTGGCGTGGCCGGCTACATCACCTAC
CTGAGCATTGACAGCGCCCTGTTCGTGGAAACCCTGGGCTTTCTGGCCGTGCTGACAGAGGCTATGCTGG
GAGTGCCTCAGCTGTACCGGAACCACAGACACCAGAGCACAGAGGGCATGAGCATCAAGATGGTGCTGAT
GTGGACAAGCGGCGACGCCTTCAAGACCGCCTACTTCCTGCTTAAAGGCGCCCCTCTGCAGTTCAGCGTG
TGTGGACTGCTGCAGGTCCTGGTGGATCTGGCCATTCTCGGACAGGCCTACGCCTTCGCTAGACACCCTC
AGAAACCTGCTCCTCACGCCGTGCATCCTACCGGAACAAAAGCTCTGCTCGAGGGGGAAAATTTATATTT
TCAAGGTCAATTTTCTAAAGGTGAAGAATTATTCACTGGTGTTGTCCCAATTTTGGTTGAATTAGATGGT
GATGTTAATGGTCACAAATTTTCTGTCTCCGGTGAAGGTGAAGGTGATGCTACTTACGGTAAATTGACCT
TAAAATTTATTTGTACTACTGGTAAATTGCCAGTTCCATGGCCAACCTTAGTCACTACTTTCGGTTATGG
TGTTCAATGTTTTGCGAGATACCCAGATCATATGAAACAACATGACTTTTTCAAGTCTGCCATGCCAGAA
GGTTATGTTCAAGAAAGAACTATTTTTTTCAAAGATGACGGTAACTACAAGACCAGAGCTGAAGTCAAGT
TTGAAGGTGATACCTTAGTTAATAGAATCGAATTAAAAGGTATTGATTTTAAAGAAGATGGTAACATTTT
AGGTCACAAATTGGAATACAACTATAACTCTCACAATGTTTACATCATGGCTGACAAACAAAAGAATGGT
ATCAAAGTTAACTTCAAAATTAGACACAACATTGAAGATGGTTCTGTTCAATTAGCTGACCATTATCAAC
AAAATACTCCAATTGGTGATGGTCCAGTCTTGTTACCAGACAACCATTACTTATCCACTCAATCTGCCTT
ATCCAAAGATCCAAACGAAAAGAGAGACCACATGGTCTTGTTAGAATTTGTTACTGCTGCTGGTATTACC
CATGGTATGGATGAATTGTACAAACACCATCACCATCACCATCATCATTAA
